# Supplementary material for: A genome‐scale yeast library with inducible expression of individual genes
Source: Mol Syst Biol. 2021 Jun 7;17(6):e10207. doi: 10.15252/msb.202110207 (PMC8182650; doi:10.15252/msb.202110207)
Supplement: Supplementary file 15 — Dataset EV13 [file MSB-17-e10207-s001.zip › MSB-2021-10207RR-Dataset_EV13/Dataset EV13_Z3EV_downstream of HAP1.ape]

LOCUS       Z3EV_downstream_of        9156 bp ds-DNA   linear       04-OCT-2016
DEFINITION  .
ACCESSION   
VERSION     
SOURCE      .
  ORGANISM  .
COMMENT     
COMMENT     ApEinfo:methylated:1
FEATURES             Location/Qualifiers
     misc_feature    7932..8042
                     /label=VP16
                     /ApEinfo_fwdcolor=#1324ff
                     /ApEinfo_revcolor=green
     gene            3825..4409
                     /label=HAP1+
                     /ApEinfo_fwdcolor=#06ff16
                     /ApEinfo_revcolor=green
     misc_feature    6921..7931
                     /label=GEV
                     /ApEinfo_fwdcolor=#09ff02
                     /ApEinfo_revcolor=green
     misc_feature    8067..8554
                     /label=eno2 term
                     /ApEinfo_fwdcolor=cyan
                     /ApEinfo_revcolor=green
     misc_feature    3966..3990
                     /label=primer sequence
                     /ApEinfo_fwdcolor=cyan
                     /ApEinfo_revcolor=green
     misc_feature    6951..7835
                     /label=Estrogen receptor
                     /ApEinfo_fwdcolor=#004e0a
                     /ApEinfo_revcolor=green
     misc_feature    complement(8019..8042)
                     /label=primerYA253
                     /ApEinfo_fwdcolor=cyan
                     /ApEinfo_revcolor=green
     misc_feature    5929..6405
                     /label=ACT1 promotor
                     /ApEinfo_fwdcolor=#7ec9ff
                     /ApEinfo_revcolor=green
     misc_feature    6406..6589
                     /label=ACT1 promotor(1)
                     /ApEinfo_label=ACT1 promotor
                     /ApEinfo_fwdcolor=#7ec9ff
                     /ApEinfo_revcolor=green
     misc_feature    9061..9080
                     /label=primer sequence(1)
                     /ApEinfo_label=primer sequence
                     /ApEinfo_fwdcolor=cyan
                     /ApEinfo_revcolor=green
     misc_feature    7057..7079
                     /label=ZEV INT FOR2
                     /ApEinfo_fwdcolor=#ff7457
                     /ApEinfo_revcolor=green
     misc_feature    8067..8091
                     /label=primerYA254
                     /ApEinfo_fwdcolor=#ecff18
                     /ApEinfo_revcolor=#00ff00
     misc_feature    6178..6202
                     /label=ACT1prom INT FOR
                     /ApEinfo_fwdcolor=cyan
                     /ApEinfo_revcolor=green
     misc_feature    complement(8534..8554)
                     /label=primerYA255
                     /ApEinfo_fwdcolor=cyan
                     /ApEinfo_revcolor=#00ff00
     misc_feature    7371..7394
                     /label=ZEV INT FOR3
                     /ApEinfo_fwdcolor=#ffb16e
                     /ApEinfo_revcolor=green
     misc_feature    complement(6295..6320)
                     /label=ACT1prom INT REV
                     /ApEinfo_fwdcolor=cyan
                     /ApEinfo_revcolor=#a5ff0c
     misc_feature    7686..7709
                     /label=ZEV INT FOR4
                     /ApEinfo_fwdcolor=#ffcb20
                     /ApEinfo_revcolor=green
     misc_feature    7836..7931
                     /label=VP16(1)
                     /ApEinfo_label=VP16
                     /ApEinfo_fwdcolor=#081bff
                     /ApEinfo_revcolor=green
     misc_feature    complement(4719..4958)
                     /label=TEF term
                     /ApEinfo_fwdcolor=#f586ff
                     /ApEinfo_revcolor=#ff89dd
     misc_feature    complement(5532..5900)
                     /label=TEF promotor
                     /ApEinfo_fwdcolor=#ff13b9
                     /ApEinfo_revcolor=#ff0fc9
     misc_feature    complement(4959..5531)
                     /label=NatMX
                     /ApEinfo_fwdcolor=#9203ae
                     /ApEinfo_revcolor=#6e1c8e
     misc_feature    6256..6275
                     /label=primer YA215
                     /ApEinfo_fwdcolor=cyan
                     /ApEinfo_revcolor=green
     misc_feature    complement(6344..6363)
                     /label=primer YA216
                     /ApEinfo_fwdcolor=cyan
                     /ApEinfo_revcolor=#00ff00
     misc_feature    4353..4372
                     /label=YA249
                     /ApEinfo_fwdcolor=#ffd89a
                     /ApEinfo_revcolor=green
     misc_feature    complement(4699..4718)
                     /label=YA250
                     /ApEinfo_fwdcolor=cyan
                     /ApEinfo_revcolor=#fff7b7
     misc_feature    4719..4737
                     /label=YA251
                     /ApEinfo_fwdcolor=#ffd6b5
                     /ApEinfo_revcolor=green
     misc_feature    complement(8019..8042)
                     /label=YA252
                     /ApEinfo_fwdcolor=cyan
                     /ApEinfo_revcolor=green
     misc_feature    complement(5357..5376)
                     /label=YA223
                     /ApEinfo_fwdcolor=cyan
                     /ApEinfo_revcolor=green
     misc_feature    5187..5205
                     /label=YA224
                     /ApEinfo_fwdcolor=cyan
                     /ApEinfo_revcolor=green
     misc_feature    complement(5803..5822)
                     /label=YA225
                     /ApEinfo_fwdcolor=cyan
                     /ApEinfo_revcolor=green
     misc_feature    complement(6448..6469)
                     /label=YA227
                     /ApEinfo_fwdcolor=cyan
                     /ApEinfo_revcolor=green
     misc_feature    complement(7349..7367)
                     /label=YA231
                     /ApEinfo_fwdcolor=cyan
                     /ApEinfo_revcolor=green
     misc_feature    7217..7236
                     /label=YA232
                     /ApEinfo_fwdcolor=cyan
                     /ApEinfo_revcolor=green
     misc_feature    complement(7787..7806)
                     /label=YA234
                     /ApEinfo_fwdcolor=cyan
                     /ApEinfo_revcolor=green
     misc_feature    7706..7725
                     /label=YA235
                     /ApEinfo_fwdcolor=cyan
                     /ApEinfo_revcolor=green
     misc_feature    6645..6920
                     /label=Z3EV binding bomain
                     /ApEinfo_fwdcolor=#ff0d33
                     /ApEinfo_revcolor=green
     misc_feature    4410..4452
                     /label=HAP1+(1)
                     /ApEinfo_label=HAP1+
                     /ApEinfo_fwdcolor=#14ff49
                     /ApEinfo_revcolor=green
     misc_feature    1..3824
                     /label=HAP1+(2)
                     /ApEinfo_label=HAP1+
                     /ApEinfo_fwdcolor=#04ff37
                     /ApEinfo_revcolor=green
     misc_feature    4409..4410
                     /label=Deleted Ty element between G-A
                     /ApEinfo_fwdcolor=#ff0512
                     /ApEinfo_revcolor=green
ORIGIN
        1 ATGTCGAATA CCCCTTATAA TTCATCTGTG CCTTCCATTG CATCCATGAC CCAGTCTTCG
       61 GTCTCAAGAA GTCCTAACAT GCATACAGCA ACTACGCCCG GTGCCAACAC CAGCTCTAAC
      121 TCTCCACCCT TGCACATGTC TTCAGATTCG TCCAAGATCA AGAGGAAGCG TAACAGAATT
      181 CCGCTCAGTT GCACCATTTG TCGGAAAAGG AAAGTCAAAT GTGACAAACT CAGACCACAC
      241 TGCCAGCAGT GCACTAAAAC TGGGGTAGCC CATCTCTGCC ACTACATGGA ACAGACCTGG
      301 GCAGAAGAGG CAGAGAAAGA ATTGCTGAAG GACAACGAAT TAAAGAAGCT TAGGGAGCGC
      361 GTAAAATCTT TAGAAAAGAC TCTTTCTAAG GTGCACTCTT CTCCTTCGTC TAACTCCTTG
      421 AAAAGTTACA ACACTCCCGA GAGCAGCAAC CTGTTTATGG GTAGCGATGA ACACACCACC
      481 CTTGTTAATG CAAATACAGG CTCTGCTTCC TCTGCCTCGC ATATGCATCA GCAACAACAG
      541 CAACAGCAGC AACAGGAACA ACAACAAGAC TTTTCCAGAA GTGCGAACGC CAACGCGAAT
      601 TCCTCGTCCC TTTCTATCTC AAATAAATAT GACAACGATG AGCTGGACTT AACTAAGGAC
      661 TTTGATCTTT TGCATATCAA AAGTAACGGA ACCATCCACT TAGGTGCCAC CCACTGGTTG
      721 TCTATCATGA AAGGTGACCC GTACCTAAAA CTTTTGTGGG GTCATATCTT CGCTATGAGG
      781 GAAAAGTTAA ATGAATGGTA CTACCAAAAA AATTCGTACT CTAAGCTGAA GTCAAGCAAA
      841 TGTCCCATCA ATCACGCGCA AGCGCCGCCT TCTGCCGCTG CCGCCGCTAC CAGAAAATGT
      901 CCTGTTGATC ACTCCGCGTT TTCGTCTGGC ATGGTGGCCC CAAAGGAGGA GACTCCTCTT
      961 CCTAGGAAAT GTCCAGTTGA CCACACCATG TTCTCTTCGG GAATGATTCC TCCCAGAGAG
     1021 GACACTTCGT CCCAGAAGAG GTGTCCCGTT GACCACACCA TGTATTCCGC AGGAATGATG
     1081 CCGCCCAAGG ACGAGACACC TTCCCCATTT TCCACTAAAG CTATGATAGA CCATAACAAG
     1141 CATACAATGA ATCCGCCTCA GTCAAAATGT CCTGTGGACC ATAGAAACTA TATGAAGGAT
     1201 TATCCCTCTG ACATGGCAAA TTCTTCTTCG AACCCGGCAA GTCGTTGCCC CATTGACCAT
     1261 TCAAGCATGA AAAATACAGC GGCCTTACCA GCTTCAACGC ACAATACCAT CCCACACCAC
     1321 CAACCACAGT CCGGATCTCA TGCTCGTTCG CATCCCGCAC AAAGCAGGAA ACATGATTCC
     1381 TACATGACAG AATCTGAAGT CCTCGCAACA CTTTGTGAGA TGTTGCCACC AAAGCGCGTC
     1441 ATCGCATTAT TCATCGAGAA ATTCTTCAAA CATTTATACC CTGCCATTCC AATCTTAGAT
     1501 GAACAGAATT TCAAAAATCA CGTGAATCAA ATGCTTTCGT TGTCTTCGAT GAATCCCACA
     1561 GTTAACAACT TTGGTATGAG CATGCCATCT TCATCTACAC TAGAGAACCA ACCCATAACA
     1621 CAAATCAATC TTCCAAAACT TTCCGATTCT TGTAACTTAG GTATTCTGAT AATAATCTTG
     1681 AGATTGACAT GGCTATCCAT ACCTTCTAAT TCCTGCGAAG TCGACCTGGG AGAAGAAAGT
     1741 GGCTCATTTT TAGTGCCCAA CGAATCTAGC AATATGTCTG CATCTGCATT GACCTCGATG
     1801 GCTAAAGAAG AATCACTTCT GCTAAAGCAT GAGACACCGG TCGAGGCACT GGAGCTATGT
     1861 CAAAAATACT TGATTAAATT CGATGAACTT TCTAGTATTT CCAATAACAA CGTTAATTTA
     1921 ACCACGGTGC AGTTTGCCAT TTTTTACAAC TTCTATATGA AAAGTGCCTC TAATGATTTG
     1981 ACTACCTTGA CAAATACCAA CAACACTGGC ATGGCCAATC CTGGTCACGA TTCCGAGTCT
     2041 CACCAGATCC TATTGTCCAA TATTACTCAA ATGGCCTTTA GTTGTGGGTT ACACAGAGAC
     2101 CCTGATAATT TTCCTCAATT AAACGCTACC ATTCCAGCAA CCAGCCAGGA CGTGTCTAAC
     2161 AACGGGAGCA AAAAGGCAAA CCCTAGCACC AATCCAACTT TGAATAACAA CATGTCTGCT
     2221 GCCACTACCA ACAGCAGTAG CAGATCTGGC AGTGCTGATT CAAGAAGTGG TTCTAACCCT
     2281 GTGAACAAGA AGGAAAATCA GGTTAGTATC GAAAGATTTA AACACACTTG GAGGAAAATT
     2341 TGGTATTACA TTGTTAGCAT GGATGTTAAC CAATCTCTTT CCCTGGGGAG CCCTCGACTA
     2401 CTAAGAAATC TGAGGGATTT CAGCGATACA AAGCTACCAA GTGCGTCAAG GATTGATTAT
     2461 GTTCGCGATA TCAAAGAGTT AATCATTGTG AAGAATTTTA CTCTTTTTTT CCAAATTGAT
     2521 TTGTGTATTA TTGCTGTATT AAATCACATT TTGAATGTTT CTTTAGCAAG AAGCGTGAGA
     2581 AAATTTGAAC TGGATTCATT GATTAATTTA TTGAAAAATC TGACCTATGG TACTGAGAAT
     2641 GTCAATGATG TAGTGAGCTC CTTGATCAAC AAAGGGTTAT TACCAACTTC GGAAGGTGGT
     2701 TCTGTAGATT CAAATAATGA TGAAATTTAC GGTCTACCGA AACTACCCGA TATTCTAAAC
     2761 CATGGTCAAC ATAACCAAAA CTTGTATGCT GATGGAAGAA ATACTTCTAG TAGTGATATA
     2821 GATAAGAAAT TGGACCTTCC TCACGAATCT ACAACGAGAG CTCTATTCTT TTCCAAGCAT
     2881 ATGACAATTA GAATGTTGCT GTACTTATTG AACTACATTT TGTTTACTCA TTATGAACCA
     2941 ATGGGCAGTG AAGATCCTGG TACTAATATC CTAGCTAAGG AGTACGCTCA AGAGGCATTA
     3001 AATTTTGCCA TGGATGGCTA CAGAAACTGC ATGATTTTCT TCAACAATAT CAGAAACACC
     3061 AATTCACTAT TCGATTACAT GAATGTTATC TTGTCTTACC CTTGTTTGGA CATTGGACAT
     3121 CGTTCTTTAC AATTTATCGT TTGTTTGATC CTGAGAGCTA AATGTGGCCC ATTGACTGGT
     3181 ATGCGTGAAT CATCGATCAT TACTAATGGT ACATCAAGTG GATTTAATAG TTCGGTAGAA
     3241 GATGAGGACG TCAAAGTTAA ACAAGAATCT TCTGATGAAT TGAAAAAAGA CGATTTCATG
     3301 AAAGATGTAA ATTTGGATTC AGGCGATTCA TTAGCAGAGA TTCTAATGTC AAGAATGCTG
     3361 CTATTTCAAA AACTAACAAA ACAACTATCA AAGAAGTACA ACTACGCTAT TCGTATGAAC
     3421 AAATCCACTG GATTCTTTGT CTCTTTACTA GATACACCTT CAAAGAAATC AGACTCGAAA
     3481 TCGGGTGGTA GTTCATTCAT GTTGGGTAAT TGGAAACATC CAAAGGTTTC AAACATGAGC
     3541 GGATTTCTTG CTGGTGACAA AGACCAATTA CAGAAATGCC CCGTGTACCA AGATGCGCTG
     3601 GGGTTTGTTA GTCCAACCGG TGCTAATGAA GGTTCTGCTC CGATGCAAGG CATGTCCTTA
     3661 CAGGGCTCTA CTGCTAGGAT GGGAGGGACC CAGTTGCCAC CAATTAGATC ATACAAACCT
     3721 ATCACGTACA CAAGTAGTAA TCTACGTCGT ATGAATGAAA CGGGTGAGGC AGAAGCTAAG
     3781 AGAAGAAGAT TTAATGATGG CTATATTGAT AATAATAGTA ACAACGATAT ACCTAGAGGA
     3841 ATCAGCCCAA AACCTTCAAA TGGGCTATCA TCGGTGCAGC CACTATTATC GTCATTTTCC
     3901 ATGAACCAGC TAAACGGGGG TACCATTCCA ACGGTTCCAT CGTTAACCAA CATTACTTCA
     3961 CAAATGGGAG CTTTACCATC TTTAGATAGG ATCACCACTA ATCAAATAAA TTTGCCAGAC
     4021 CCATCTAGAG ATGAAGCATT TGACAACTCC ATCAAGCAAA TGACGCCTAT GACAAGTGCA
     4081 TTCATGAATG CTAATACTAC AATTCCAAGT TCAACTTTAA ACGGGAATAT GAACATGAAT
     4141 GGAGCTGGAA CTGCGAATAC AGATACAAGT GCCAACGGCA GTGCTTTATC GACACTGACA
     4201 AGCCCACAAG GCTCAGACTT AGCATCCAAT TCTGCTACAC AGTATAAACC TGACTTAGAA
     4261 GACTTTTTGA TGCAAAATTC TAACTTTAAT GGGCTAATGA TAAATCCTTC CAGTCTGGTA
     4321 GAAGTTGTTG GTGGATACAA CGATCCTAAT AACCTTGGAA GAAATGACGC GGTTGATTTT
     4381 CTACCCGTTG ATAATGTTGA AATTGATGGA CTAGTAGATT TTTATAGAGC AGATTTTCCA
     4441 ATATGGGAGT GATGCGGTTT GTTTATGTAT AAATAGAAAG GGACATATTT TTATTATTAT
     4501 TATTTTAGTT ATTTAGCATG TATGTTATTT TATCGGTGAA TTGTAATGAT CGAATAATAA
     4561 TTGGAGGTTG AAGAAGTTGC AAAAAATATT TACTTGGACG AGTCCGGAAT CGAACCGGAG
     4621 ACCTCTCCCA TGCTAAGGGA GCGCGCTACC GACTACGCCA CACGCCCAAT TTTCTTGTTG
     4681 TCTGTTGTGT TTCAGAATGG GGTACGTCAG TATGATAAtc gacactggat ggcggcgtta
     4741 gtatcgaatc gacagcagta tagcgaccag cattcacata cgattgacgc atgatattac
     4801 tttctgcgca cttaacttcg catctgggca gatgatgtcg aggcgaaaaa aaatataaat
     4861 cacgctaaca tttgattaaa atagaacaac tacaatataa aaaaactata caaatgacaa
     4921 gttcttgaaa acaagaatct ttttattgtc agtactgatt aggggcaggg catgctcatg
     4981 tagagcgcct gctcgccgtc cgaggcggtg ccgtcgtaca gggcggtgtc caggccgcag
     5041 agggtgaacc ccatccgccg gtacgcgtgg atcgccggtg cgttgacgtt ggtgacctcc
     5101 agccagaggt gcccggcgcc ccgctcgcgg gcgaactccg tcgcgagccc catcaacgcg
     5161 cgcccgaccc cgtgcccccg gtgctccggg gcgacctcga tgtcctcgac ggtcagccgg
     5221 cggttccagc cggagtacga gacgaccacg aagcccgcca ggtcgccgtc gtccccgtac
     5281 gcgacgaacg tccgggagtc cgggtcgccg tcctccccgg cgtccgattc gtcgtccgat
     5341 tcgtcgtcgg ggaacacctt ggtcaggggc gggtccaccg gcacctcccg cagggtgaag
     5401 ccgtccccgg tggcggtgac gcggaagacg gtgtcggtgg tgaaggaccc atccagtgcc
     5461 tcgatggcct cggcgtcccc cgggacactg gtgcggtacc ggtaagccgt gtcgtcaaga
     5521 gtggtaccca tggttgttta tgttcggatg tgatgtgaga actgtatcct agcaagattt
     5581 taaaaggaag tatatgaaag aagaacctca gtggcaaatc ctaacctttt atatttctct
     5641 acaggggcgc ggcgtgggga caattcaacg cgtctgtgag gggagcgttt ccctgctcgc
     5701 aggtctgcag cgaggagccg taatttttgc ttcgcgccgt gcggccatca aaatgtatgg
     5761 atgcaaatga ttatacatgg ggatgtatgg gctaaatgta cgggcgacag tcacatcatg
     5821 cccctgagct gcgcacgtca agactgtcaa ggagggtatt ctgggcctcc atgtcgctgg
     5881 ccgggtgacc cggcggggac gaggcaagct aaacagatct ggcgcgccGC CTCTACCTTG
     5941 CAGACCCATA TAATATAATA ACTAAATAAG TAAATAAGAC ACACGCGAGA ACATATATAC
     6001 ACAATTACAG TAACAATAAC AAGAGGACAG ATACTACCAA AATGTGTGGG GAAGCGGGTA
     6061 AGCTGCCACA GCAATTAATG CACAACATTT AACCTACATT CTTCCTTATC GGATCCTCAA
     6121 AACCCTTAAA AACATATGCC TCACCCTAAC ATATTTTCCA ATTAACCCTC AATATTTCTC
     6181 TGTCACCCGG CCTCTATTTT CCATTTTCTT CTTTACCCGC CACGCGTTTT TTTCTTTCAA
     6241 ATTTTTTTCT TCCTTCTTCT TTTTCTTCCA CGTCCTCTTG CATAAATAAA TAAACCGTTT
     6301 TGAAACCAAA CTCGCCTCTC TCTCTCCTTT TTGAAATATT TTTGGGTTTG TTTGATCCTT
     6361 TCCTTCCCAA TCTCTCTTGT TTAATATATA TTCATTTATA TCACGCTCTC TTTTTATCTT
     6421 CCTTTTTTTC CTCTCTCTTG TATTCTTCCT TCCCCTTTCT ACTCAAACCA AGAAGAAAAA
     6481 GAAAAGGTCA ATCTTTGTTA AAGAATAGGA TCTTCTACTA CATCAGCTTT TAGATTTTTC
     6541 ACGCTTACTG CTTTTTTCTT CCCAAGATCG AAAATTTACT GAATTAACAg ggccccccct
     6601 cgaggtcgac ggtatcgata agcttgaagc aagcctcctg aaagATGGGT ACCCGCCCAT
     6661 ATGCTTGCCC TGTCGAGTCC TGCGATCGCC GCTTTTCTCG CTCGGATGAG CTTACCCGCC
     6721 ATATCCGCAT CCATACCGGT CAGAAGCCCT TCCAGTGTCG AATCTGCATG CGTAACTTCA
     6781 GTCGTAGTGA CCACCTTACC ACCCACATCC GCACCCACAC AGGCGAGAAG CCTTTTGCCT
     6841 GTGACATTTG TGGGAGGAAG TTTGCCAGGA GTGATGAACG CAAGAGGCAT ACCAAAATCC
     6901 ATACAGGTGG CGGAGGCACA cctgcagctg cgtcgactct agaggatcca tctgctggag
     6961 acatgagagc tgccaacctt tggccaagcc cgctcatgat caaacgctct aagaagaaca
     7021 gcctggcctt gtccctgacg gccgaccaga tggtcagtgc cttgttggat gctgagcccc
     7081 ccatactcta ttccgagtat gatcctacca gacccttcag tgaagcttcg atgatgggct
     7141 tactgaccaa cctggcagac agggagctgg ttcacatgat caactgggcg aagagggtgc
     7201 caggctttgt ggatttgacc ctccatgatc aggtccacct tctagaatgt gcctggctag
     7261 agatcctgat gattggtctc gtctggcgct ccatggagca cccagtgaag ctactgtttg
     7321 ctcctaactt gctcttggac aggaaccagg gaaaatgtgt agagggcatg gtggagatct
     7381 tcgacatgct gctggctaca tcatctcggt tccgcatgat gaatctgcag ggagaggagt
     7441 ttgtgtgcct caaatctatt attttgctta attctggagt gtacacattt ctgtccagca
     7501 ccctgaagtc tctggaagag aaggaccata tccaccgagt cctggacaag atcacagaca
     7561 ctttgatcca cctgatggcc aaggcaggcc tgaccctgca gcagcagcac cagcggctgg
     7621 cccagctcct cctcatcctc tcccacatca ggcacatgag taacaaaggc atggagcatc
     7681 tgtacagcat gaagtgcaag aacgtggtgc ccctctatga cctgctgctg gagatgctgg
     7741 acgcccaccg cctacatgcg cccactagcc gtggaggggc atccgtggag gagacggacc
     7801 aaagccactt ggccactgcg ggctctactt catcggagct ccacttagac ggcgaggacg
     7861 tggcgatggc gcatgccgac gcgctagacg atttcgatct ggacatgttg ggggacgggg
     7921 attccccggg gccgggattt accccccacg actccgcccc ctacggcgct ctggatatgg
     7981 ccgacttcga gtttgagcag atgtttaccg atgcccttgg aattgacgag tacggtgggt
     8041 agatccccgc gtgcttggcc ggccgtagtg cttttaacta agaattatta gtcttttctg
     8101 cttatttttt catcatagtt tagaacactt tatattaacg aatagtttat gaatctattt
     8161 aggtttaaaa attgatacag ttttataagt tactttttca aagactcgtg ctgtctattg
     8221 cataatgcac tggaagggga aaaaaaaggt gcacacgcgt ggctttttct tgaatttgca
     8281 gtttgaaaaa taactacatg gatgataaga aaacatggag tacagtcact ttgagaacct
     8341 tcaatcagct ggtaacgtct tcgttaattg gatactcaaa aaagatggat agcatgaatc
     8401 acaagatgga aggaaatgcg ggccacgacc acagtgatat gcatatggga gatggagatg
     8461 atacctgttc gatgaatatg ctattttcgt ggtcatacaa gaatacgtgt gtcgtctttg
     8521 aatggtggca tatcaagacc ctgcctggac tgatACTAGT AGATTTTTAT AGAGCAGATT
     8581 TTCCAATATG GGAGTGATGC GGTTTGTTTA TGTATAAATA GAAAGGGACA TATTTTTATT
     8641 ATTATTATTT TAGTTATTTA GCATGTATGT TATTTTATCG GTGAATTGTA ATGATCGAAT
     8701 AATAATTGGA GGTTGAAGAA GTTGCAAAAA ATATTTACTT GGACGAGTCC GGAATCGAAC
     8761 CGGAGACCTC TCCCATGCTA AGGGAGCGCG CTACCGACTA CGCCACACGC CCAATTTTCT
     8821 TGTTGTCTGT TGTGTTTCAG AATGGGGTAC GTCAGTATGA TAATAATCAT CCTAAACGTT
     8881 CTTAAATTAC ATATGAAACA ACCTTATAGC AAAACGAACA GAATGAGCAA CATGAGATGA
     8941 AACTCCGCCT CCTTAACTGA ACTTTCCAAA CGTATAAACG CCTGAAAAAT TAGTTTAGAT
     9001 CCGAGATTCC GCGCTTCCAC CATCAAGTAT GATCCATATT TTATATAATA TATAAGATAA
     9061 GTAACATTCC GTAAGCTGAT AATCCCTTTT GGCAACTCGT TACTTCCCAA AGACTGTTTA
     9121 TATTAGGATT GTCAAGGGAC CCCGGTATTG CTCGAG  
//
